Addgene plasmid #40874: pDEST40-Arl13b89
Depositing lab: Tamara Caspary. Depositing organization: Emory University. Publication: Arl13b regulates ciliogenesis and the dynamic localization of Shh signaling proteins. Larkins CE, Aviles GD, East MP, Kahn RA, Caspary T. Mol Biol Cell. 2011 Dec;22(23):4694-703. Epub 2011 Oct 5. 10.1091/mbc.E10-12-0994 PubMed 21976698.
Backbone
  Vector backbone: pcDNA-DEST40
  Backbone manufacturer: Invitrogen
  Backbone size w/o insert (bp): 7100
  Total vector size (bp): 8500
  Vector type: Mammalian Expression
  Selectable markers: Neomycin (select with G418)
Growth in bacteria
  Bacterial resistance: Ampicillin, 100 μg/mL
  Growth temperature: 37°C
  Growth strain: Top10
  Copy number: High Copy
Gene/Insert
  Gene/Insert name: Arl13b
  Species: M. musculus (mouse)
  Insert size (bp): 1400
  Entrez Gene: Arl13b (a.k.a. A530097K21Rik, A930014M17Rik, Arl2l1, C530009C10Rik, hnn)
  Promoter: CMV
  Cloning method: Gateway Cloning
  Sequencing primers: 5′ T7 promoter; 3′ BGH reverse
Terms and licenses: Academic/Nonprofit Terms; Industry Terms: Not Available to Industry
Depositor comments: In Larkins et al (2011), this is plasmid "Arl13b untagged" as referenced in Figure 2. Full-length Arl13b with stop codon (pENTR-Arl13b1) was Gateway cloned into pcDNA-DEST40. Because of the stop codon, the backbone-encoded C-terminal tags are not expressed.
How to cite: pDEST40-Arl13b89 was a gift from Tamara Caspary (Addgene plasmid # 40874 ; http://n2t.net/addgene:40874 ; RRID:Addgene_40874)
