[The description below was written by a language model from this plasmid's Addgene catalogue record and pLannotate feature annotations shown in this document.]
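Description:
pDEST40-Arl13b89 is a mammalian expression plasmid built on the Invitrogen pcDNA-DEST40 Gateway destination backbone and carrying full-length mouse Arl13b, a cilium-specific small GTP-binding protein involved in ciliary axoneme structure and Sonic hedgehog-related neural tube patterning. The open reading frame was moved from an entry clone by Gateway recombination, so it is flanked by attB1 and attB2 sites. Expression is driven by the human CMV immediate-early enhancer and promoter and terminated by the bovine growth hormone polyadenylation signal. A T7 promoter lies just upstream of attB1, where it serves as a sequencing primer site and could support in vitro transcription, and a short bacterial ribosome binding site carried over from the entry clone precedes the coding sequence. The backbone encodes C-terminal tags downstream of attB2 (a V5 epitope is annotated), but the insert keeps its own stop codon, so these are not translated and the protein is produced untagged.

For propagation in E. coli the plasmid has a high-copy ColE1/pUC-type origin and a β-lactamase gene for ampicillin selection, along with an f1 origin for single-stranded DNA production. A separate cassette with the SV40 early promoter, the neomycin phosphotransferase gene and the SV40 polyadenylation signal allows G418 selection of stably transfected mammalian cells. The short HIV LTR, ble, lacI and bom fragments in the table look like automated partial matches to backbone sequence rather than functional elements. The annotated full sequence is about 6.8 kb, shorter than the roughly 8.5 kb catalogue total, probably because the backbone size listed includes the Gateway cassette that recombination replaces. The depositor identifies this as the "Arl13b untagged" construct used in a study of ciliogenesis and the localization of Shh signalling proteins.
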