Features (pLannotate 1.2.2; 24 found; start..end, strand, type, name):
      1..380     +  enhancer       CMV enhancer: human cytomegalovirus immediate early enhancer
    381..584     +  promoter       CMV promoter: human cytomegalovirus (CMV) immediate early promoter
    580..613     +  LTR            5' LTR (truncated) (fragment): truncated 5' long terminal repeat (LTR) from HIV-1
    629..647     +  promoter       T7 promoter: promoter for bacteriophage T7 RNA polymerase
    677..701     +  protein_bind   attB1: mutant version of attB; recombination site for the Gateway® BP reaction BP Clonase™
    713..733     +  RBS            RBS: efficient ribosome binding site from bacteriophage T7 gene 10 (Olins and Rangwala, 1989)
    743..2023    +  CDS            Arl13b: AR13B_MOUSE - Also known as Arl2l1. Experimental evidence at protein level: Swiss-Prot protein existence level 1. Cilium-specific protein required to control the microtubule- based, ciliary axoneme structure. May act by maintaining the association between IFT subcomplexes A and B. Binds GTP but is not able to hydrolyze it; the GTPase activity remains unclear. Required to pattern the neural tube. Involved in cerebral cortex development: required for the initial formation of a polarized radial glial scaffold, the first step in the construction of the cerebral cortex, by regulating ciliary signal
   2043..2067    -  protein_bind   attB2: mutant version of attB; recombination site for the Gateway® BP reaction BP Clonase™
   2093..2134    +  CDS            V5 tag: epitope tag from simian virus 5
   2190..2414    +  polyA_signal   bGH poly(A) signal: bovine growth hormone polyadenylation signal
   2418..2439    +  promoter       SV40 promoter (fragment): SV40 enhancer and early promoter
   2460..2888    +  rep_origin     f1 ori (sequence partly withheld): f1 bacteriophage origin of replication; arrow indicates direction of (+) strand synthesis
   2902..3231    +  promoter       SV40 promoter: SV40 enhancer and early promoter
   3298..4089    +  CDS            neo: KKA2_KLEPN - Also known as kan, nptII. Experimental evidence at protein level: Swiss-Prot protein existence level 1. Resistance to kanamycin, neomycin, paromomycin, ribostamycin, butirosin and gentamicin B. From Klebsiella pneumoniae.
   4115..4273    +  CDS            ble (fragment): BLE_KLEPN - Experimental evidence at protein level: Swiss-Prot protein existence level 1. Binding protein with a strong affinity to the bleomycin family of antibiotics. Binds to CL990; an antimitotic-antibiotic compound. From Klebsiella pneumoniae.
   4268..4389    +  polyA_signal   SV40 poly(A) signal: SV40 polyadenylation signal
   4462..4478    -  protein_bind   lac operator: The lac repressor binds to the lac operator to inhibit transcription in E. coli. This inhibition can be relieved by adding lactose or isopropyl-β-D-thiogalactopyranoside (IPTG). lac repressor encoded by lacI
   4486..4516    -  promoter       lac promoter: promoter for the E. coli lac operon
   4531..4552    -  protein_bind   CAP binding site: CAP binding activates transcription in the presence of cAMP. E. coli catabolite activator protein
   4565..4657    -  CDS            lacI (fragment): lac repressor; lacI; The lac repressor binds to the lac operator to inhibit transcription in E. coli. This inhibition can be relieved by adding lactose or isopropyl-β-D-thiogalactopyranoside (IPTG).
   4840..5428    -  rep_origin     ori: high-copy-number ColE1/pMB1/pBR322/pUC origin of replication
   5599..6459    -  CDS            AmpR: β-lactamase; bla; confers resistance to ampicillin, carbenicillin, and related antibiotics
   6460..6564    -  promoter       AmpR promoter: bla
   6623..6675    -  misc_feature   bom (fragment): basis of mobility region from pBR322
>Addgene plasmid #40874 | pDEST40-Arl13b89 | addgene full sequence | sequence record 348618 | d14787623
GACATTGATTATTGACTAGTTATTAATAGTAATCAATTACGGGGTCATTAGTTCATAGCCCATATATGGA
GTTCCGCGTTACATAACTTACGGTAAATGGCCCGCCTGGCTGACCGCCCAACGACCCCCGCCCATTGACG
TCAATAATGACGTATGTTCCCATAGTAACGCCAATAGGGACTTTCCATTGACGTCAATGGGTGGAGTATT
TACGGTAAACTGCCCACTTGGCAGTACATCAAGTGTATCATATGCCAAGTACGCCCCCTATTGACGTCAA
TGACGGTAAATGGCCCGCCTGGCATTATGCCCAGTACATGACCTTATGGGACTTTCCTACTTGGCAGTAC
ATCTACGTATTAGTCATCGCTATTACCATGGTGATGCGGTTTTGGCAGTACATCAATGGGCGTGGATAGC
GGTTTGACTCACGGGGATTTCCAAGTCTCCACCCCATTGACGTCAATGGGAGTTTGTTTTGGCACCAAAA
TCAACGGGACTTTCCAAAATGTCGTAACAACTCCGCCCCATTGACGCAAATGGGCGGTAGGCGTGTACGG
TGGGAGGTCTATATAAGCAGAGCTCTCTGGCTAACTAGAGAACCCACTGCTTACTGGCTTATCGAAATTA
ATACGACTCACTATAGGGAGACCCAAGCTGGCTAGTTAAGCTATCAACAAGTTTGTACAAAAAAGCAGGC
TCCGCGGCCGCCTTGTTTAACTTTAAGAAGGAGCCCTTCACCATGTTCAGTCTGATGGCCAACTGCTGCA
ACTTGTTCAAGCGGTGGCGGGAGCCTGTCAGAAAGGTGACACTTGTGATGGTCGGCCTTGATAATGCTGG
TAAAACAGCCACAGCAAAGGGAATCCAAGGAGAGCATCCTGAAGACGTAGCTCCCACTGTTGGCTTTTCT
AAAATTGATCTGAGACAAGGAAAGTTCCAAGTTACCATCTTTGACTTAGGAGGTGGAAAAAGAATTCGGG
GAATTTGGAAGAATTATTATGCTGAATCCTATGGGGTAATATTTGTTGTGGATTCCAGTGATGAGGAGAG
AATGGAAGAAACAAAGGAGACAATGTCCGAAGTGCTAAGACACCCGAGGATATCAGGAAAGCCTATATTG
GTGCTGGCCAACAAGCAAGACAAGGAGGGGGCTTTAGGCGAAGCGGATGTGATTGAGTGTCTCTCGCTGG
AGAAGCTGGTCAACGAGCACAAGTGCCTGTGTCAGATCGAACCTTGTTCAGCAGTCTTGGGATATGGAAA
GAAAATTGACAAGTCCATTAAAAAGGGGCTTTATTGGCTACTGCATATCATTGCAAAGGACTTTGATGCC
TTAAGTGAACGCATCCAGAAAGACACAACTGAACAGCGAGCTCTTGAGGAACAAGAGAAACGTGAGAGGG
CTGAACGAGTCCGGAAGTTAAGGGAAGAAAGAGAACGAGAGCAGACGGAACTTGATGGGACCAGTGGTCT
GGCTGAGATTGACTCAGGACCAGTTCTTGCGAATCCTTTCCAACCCATTGCAGCTGTAATCATTGAGAAT
GAAAAGAAGCAGGAAAAAGAGAAAAAGAAGCAGACCGTGGAGAAGGACAGTGATGTTGGTCTCCTAGAAC
ATAAAGTGGAGCCAGAGCAAGCAGCGCCTCAGAGTGAGGCAGATTGCTGCCTCCAAAACCCTGACGAGCG
AGTGGTGGACAGTTACAGGGAGGCACTGTCGCAGCAGCTGGACAGTGAGGATGAGCAGGACCAGCGAGGG
TCAGAGTCCGGGGAAAACAGTAAGAAGAAAACCAAGAAACTAAGAATGAAAAGGAGTCATCGGGTAGAAC
CAGTCAATACAGACGAGTCTACTCCAAAGAGTCCCACGCCTCCCCAACCTCCCCCTCCTGTTGGCTGGGG
AACCCCCAAAGTCACTAGACTTCCAAAACTTGAGCCTCTTGGTGAAACACGTCACAATGATTTCTATGGG
AAGCCGCTGCCTCCCCTGGCTGTGCGACAGAGACCTAACGGTGATGCTCAGGACACGATCTCATAAAAGG
GTGGGCGCGCCGACCCAGCTTTCTTGTACAAAGTGGTTGATCTAGAGGGCCCGCGGTTCGAAGGTAAGCC
TATCCCTAACCCTCTCCTCGGTCTCGATTCTACGCGTACCGGTCATCATCACCATCACCATTGAGTTTAA
ACCCGCTGATCAGCCTCGACTGTGCCTTCTAGTTGCCAGCCATCTGTTGTTTGCCCCTCCCCCGTGCCTT
CCTTGACCCTGGAAGGTGCCACTCCCACTGTCCTTTCCTAATAAAATGAGGAAATTGCATCGCATTGTCT
GAGTAGGTGTCATTCTATTCTGGGGGGTGGGGTGGGGCAGGACAGCAAGGGGGAGGATTGGGAAGACAAT
AGCAGGCATGCTGGGGATGCGGTGGGCTCTATGGCTTCTGAGGCGGAAAGAACCAGCTGGGGCTCTAGGG
GGTATCCCC
[124 nt withheld, positions 2460-2583]
C
[91 nt withheld, positions 2585-2675]
A
[49 nt withheld, positions 2677-2725]
CCTTTGACGTTGGAGTCCACGTTCTTT
[37 nt withheld, positions 2753-2789]
ACCCTATCTCGGTCTATTCTTTTGATTTATAAGGGATTTTGCCGATTTCGGCCTATTGGTTAAAAAATGA
GCTGATTTAACAAAAATTTAACGCGAATTAATTCTGTGGAATGTGTGTCAGTTAGGGTGTGGAAAGTCCC
CAGGCTCCCCAGCAGGCAGAAGTATGCAAAGCATGCATCTCAATTAGTCAGCAACCAGGTGTGGAAAGTC
CCCAGGCTCCCCAGCAGGCAGAAGTATGCAAAGCATGCATCTCAATTAGTCAGCAACCATAGTCCCGCCC
CTAACTCCGCCCATCCCGCCCCTAACTCCGCCCAGTTCCGCCCATTCTCCGCCCCATGGCTGACTAATTT
TTTTTATTTATGCAGAGGCCGAGGCCGCCTCTGCCTCTGAGCTATTCCAGAAGTAGTGAGGAGGCTTTTT
TGGAGGCCTAGGCTTTTGCAAAAAGCTCCCGGGAGCTTGTATATCCATTTTCGGATCTGATCAAGAGACA
GGATGAGGATCGTTTCGCATGATTGAACAAGATGGATTGCACGCAGGTTCTCCGGCCGCTTGGGTGGAGA
GGCTATTCGGCTATGACTGGGCACAACAGACAATCGGCTGCTCTGATGCCGCCGTGTTCCGGCTGTCAGC
GCAGGGGCGCCCGGTTCTTTTTGTCAAGACCGACCTGTCCGGTGCCCTGAATGAACTGCAGGACGAGGCA
GCGCGGCTATCGTGGCTGGCCACGACGGGCGTTCCTTGCGCAGCTGTGCTCGACGTTGTCACTGAAGCGG
GAAGGGACTGGCTGCTATTGGGCGAAGTGCCGGGGCAGGATCTCCTGTCATCTCACCTTGCTCCTGCCGA
GAAAGTATCCATCATGGCTGATGCAATGCGGCGGCTGCATACGCTTGATCCGGCTACCTGCCCATTCGAC
CACCAAGCGAAACATCGCATCGAGCGAGCACGTACTCGGATGGAAGCCGGTCTTGTCGATCAGGATGATC
TGGACGAAGAGCATCAGGGGCTCGCGCCAGCCGAACTGTTCGCCAGGCTCAAGGCGCGCATGCCCGACGG
CGAGGATCTCGTCGTGACCCATGGCGATGCCTGCTTGCCGAATATCATGGTGGAAAATGGCCGCTTTTCT
GGATTCATCGACTGTGGCCGGCTGGGTGTGGCGGACCGCTATCAGGACATAGCGTTGGCTACCCGTGATA
TTGCTGAAGAGCTTGGCGGCGAATGGGCTGACCGCTTCCTCGTGCTTTACGGTATCGCCGCTCCCGATTC
GCAGCGCATCGCCTTCTATCGCCTTCTTGACGAGTTCTTCTGAGCGGGACTCTGGGGTTCGCGAAATGAC
CGACCAAGCGACGCCCAACCTGCCATCACGAGATTTCGATTCCACCGCCGCCTTCTATGAAAGGTTGGGC
TTCGGAATCGTTTTCCGGGACGCCGGCTGGATGATCCTCCAGCGCGGGGATCTCATGCTGGAGTTCTTCG
CCCACCCCAACTTGTTTATTGCAGCTTATAATGGTTACAAATAAAGCAATAGCATCACAAATTTCACAAA
TAAAGCATTTTTTTCACTGCATTCTAGTTGTGGTTTGTCCAAACTCATCAATGTATCTTATCATGTCTGT
ATACCGTCGACCTCTAGCTAGAGCTTGGCGTAATCATGGTCATAGCTGTTTCCTGTGTGAAATTGTTATC
CGCTCACAATTCCACACAACATACGAGCCGGAAGCATAAAGTGTAAAGCCTGGGGTGCCTAATGAGTGAG
CTAACTCACATTAATTGCGTTGCGCTCACTGCCCGCTTTCCAGTCGGGAAACCTGTCGTGCCAGCTGCAT
TAATGAATCGGCCAACGCGCGGGGAGAGGCGGTTTGCGTATTGGGCGCTCTTCCGCTTCCTCGCTCACTG
ACTCGCTGCGCTCGGTCGTTCGGCTGCGGCGAGCGGTATCAGCTCACTCAAAGGCGGTAATACGGTTATC
CACAGAATCAGGGGATAACGCAGGAAAGAACATGTGAGCAAAAGGCCAGCAAAAGGCCAGGAACCGTAAA
AAGGCCGCGTTGCTGGCGTTTTTCCATAGGCTCCGCCCCCCTGACGAGCATCACAAAAATCGACGCTCAA
GTCAGAGGTGGCGAAACCCGACAGGACTATAAAGATACCAGGCGTTTCCCCCTGGAAGCTCCCTCGTGCG
CTCTCCTGTTCCGACCCTGCCGCTTACCGGATACCTGTCCGCCTTTCTCCCTTCGGGAAGCGTGGCGCTT
TCTCATAGCTCACGCTGTAGGTATCTCAGTTCGGTGTAGGTCGTTCGCTCCAAGCTGGGCTGTGTGCACG
AACCCCCCGTTCAGCCCGACCGCTGCGCCTTATCCGGTAACTATCGTCTTGAGTCCAACCCGGTAAGACA
CGACTTATCGCCACTGGCAGCAGCCACTGGTAACAGGATTAGCAGAGCGAGGTATGTAGGCGGTGCTACA
GAGTTCTTGAAGTGGTGGCCTAACTACGGCTACACTAGAAGAACAGTATTTGGTATCTGCGCTCTGCTGA
AGCCAGTTACCTTCGGAAAAAGAGTTGGTAGCTCTTGATCCGGCAAACAAACCACCGCTGGTAGCGGTGG
TTTTTTTGTTTGCAAGCAGCAGATTACGCGCAGAAAAAAAGGATCTCAAGAAGATCCTTTGATCTTTTCT
ACGGGGTCTGACGCTCAGTGGAACGAAAACTCACGTTAAGGGATTTTGGTCATGAGATTATCAAAAAGGA
TCTTCACCTAGATCCTTTTAAATTAAAAATGAAGTTTTAAATCAATCTAAAGTATATATGAGTAAACTTG
GTCTGACAGTTACCAATGCTTAATCAGTGAGGCACCTATCTCAGCGATCTGTCTATTTCGTTCATCCATA
GTTGCCTGACTCCCCGTCGTGTAGATAACTACGATACGGGAGGGCTTACCATCTGGCCCCAGTGCTGCAA
TGATACCGCGAGACCCACGCTCACCGGCTCCAGATTTATCAGCAATAAACCAGCCAGCCGGAAGGGCCGA
GCGCAGAAGTGGTCCTGCAACTTTATCCGCCTCCATCCAGTCTATTAATTGTTGCCGGGAAGCTAGAGTA
AGTAGTTCGCCAGTTAATAGTTTGCGCAACGTTGTTGCCATTGCTACAGGCATCGTGGTGTCACGCTCGT
CGTTTGGTATGGCTTCATTCAGCTCCGGTTCCCAACGATCAAGGCGAGTTACATGATCCCCCATGTTGTG
CAAAAAAGCGGTTAGCTCCTTCGGTCCTCCGATCGTTGTCAGAAGTAAGTTGGCCGCAGTGTTATCACTC
ATGGTTATGGCAGCACTGCATAATTCTCTTACTGTCATGCCATCCGTAAGATGCTTTTCTGTGACTGGTG
AGTACTCAACCAAGTCATTCTGAGAATAGTGTATGCGGCGACCGAGTTGCTCTTGCCCGGCGTCAATACG
GGATAATACCGCGCCACATAGCAGAACTTTAAAAGTGCTCATCATTGGAAAACGTTCTTCGGGGCGAAAA
CTCTCAAGGATCTTACCGCTGTTGAGATCCAGTTCGATGTAACCCACTCGTGCACCCAACTGATCTTCAG
CATCTTTTACTTTCACCAGCGTTTCTGGGTGAGCAAAAACAGGAAGGCAAAATGCCGCAAAAAAGGGAAT
AAGGGCGACACGGAAATGTTGAATACTCATACTCTTCCTTTTTCAATATTATTGAAGCATTTATCAGGGT
TATTGTCTCATGAGCGGATACATATTTGAATGTATTTAGAAAAATAAACAAATAGGGGTTCCGCGCACAT
TTCCCCGAAAAGTGCCACCTGACGTCGACGGATCGGGAGATCTCCCGATCCCCTATGGTGCACTCTCAGT
ACAATCTGCTCTGATGCCGCATAGTTAAGCCAGTATCTGCTCCCTGCTTGTGTGTTGGAGGTCGCTGAGT
AGTGCGCGAGCAAAATTTAAGCTACAACAAGGCAAGGCTTGACCGACAATTGCATGAAGAATCTGCTTAG
GGTTAGGCGTTTTGCGCTGCTTCGCGATGTACGGGCCAGATATACGCGTT
