>Addgene plasmid #40874 | pDEST40-Arl13b89 | addgene partial sequence | sequence record 55096 | BGH-rev 5'-TAGAAGGCACAGTCGAGG-3'
GGTGATGATGACCGGTACGCGTAGAATCGAGACCGAGGAGAGGGTTAGGGATAGGCTTACCTTCGAACCG
CGGGCCCTCTAGATCAACCACTTTGTACAAGAAAGCTGGGTCGGCGCGCCCACCCTTTTATGAGATCGTG
TCCTGAGCATCACCGTTAGGTCTCTGTCGCACAGCCAGGGGAGGCAGCGGCTTCCCATAGAAATCATTGT
GACGTGTTTCACCAAGAGGCTCAAGTTTTGGAAGTCTAGTGACTTTGGGGGTTCCCCAGCCAACAGGAGG
GGGAGGTTGGGGAGGCGTGGGACTCTTTGGAGTAGACTCGTCTGTATTGACTGGTTCTACCCGATGACTC
CTTTTCATTCTTAGTTTCTTGGTTTTCTTCTTACTGTTTTCCCCGGACTCTGACCCTCGCTGGTCCTGCT
CATCCTCACTGTCCAGCTGCTGCGACAGTGCCTCCCTGTAACTGTCCACCACTCGCTCGTCAGGGTTTTG
GAGGCAGCAATCTGCCTCACTCTGAGGCGCTGCTTGCTCTGGCTCCACTTTATGTTCTAGGAGACCAACA
TCACTGTCCTTCTCCACGGTCTGCTTCTTTTTCTCTTTTTCCTGCTTCTTTTCATTCTCAATGATTACAG
CTGCAATGGGTTGGAAAGGATTCGCAAGAACTGGTCCTGAGTCAATCTCAGCCAGACCACTGGTCCCATC
AAGTTCCGTCTGCTCTCGTTCTCTTTCTTCCCTTAACTTCCGGACTCGTTCAGCCCTCTCACGTTTCTCT
TGTTCCTCAAGAGCTCGCTGTTCAGTTGTGTCTTTCTGGATGCGTTCACTTAAGGCATCAAAGTCCTTTG
CAATGATATGCAGTAGCCAATAAAGCCCCTTTTTAATGGACTTGTCAATTTTCTTTCCATATCCCA
